Addgene plasmid #124618: SpyDock
Purpose: Expresses SpyDock to bind SpyTag non-covalently for affinity purification
Depositing lab: Mark Howarth. Depositing organization: University of Oxford. Publication: Spy&Go purification of SpyTag-proteins using pseudo-SpyCatcher to access an oligomerization toolbox. Khairil Anuar INA, Banerjee A, Keeble AH, Carella A, Nikov GI, Howarth M. Nat Commun. 2019 Apr 15;10(1):1734. doi: 10.1038/s41467-019-09678-w. PubMed 30988307.
Backbone
  Vector backbone: pDEST14
  Backbone manufacturer: Thermo Fisher Scientific
  Backbone size w/o insert (bp): 3641
  Total vector size (bp): 4034
  Vector type: Bacterial Expression
Growth in bacteria
  Bacterial resistance: Ampicillin, 100 μg/mL
  Growth temperature: 37°C
  Growth strain: DH5alpha
  Copy number: High Copy
Gene/Insert
  Gene/Insert name: SpyDock
  Species: Synthetic
  Insert size (bp): 393
  Mutation: E77A mutation prevents isopeptide bond formation, S49C mutation enables attachment to solid support. Mutations A89P, Q97D, K108E helps better SpyTag binding.
  Promoter: T7
  Tag / fusion protein: His6 (N terminal on insert)
  Cloning method: Gibson Cloning
  Sequencing primers: 5′ T7F; 3′ T7R
Terms and licenses: Academic/Nonprofit Terms; Industry Terms: Not Available to Industry
How to cite: SpyDock was a gift from Mark Howarth (Addgene plasmid # 124618 ; http://n2t.net/addgene:124618 ; RRID:Addgene_124618)
