[The description below was written by a language model from this plasmid's Addgene catalogue record and pLannotate feature annotations shown in this document.]
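Description:
SpyDock is a 4,034 bp bacterial expression plasmid built on the pDEST14 backbone. It produces a synthetic, engineered SpyCatcher-type protein that binds the SpyTag peptide without locking onto it covalently. The plasmid replicates in E. coli from a ColE1/pMB1-type origin and is selected through the β-lactamase (AmpR) gene with its own promoter. The catalogue lists it as high copy, although the annotation also detects the pBR322-derived bom site and a rop gene, which is normally associated with copy-number restraint. An f1 phage origin is also present. A predicted E. coli open reading frame spanning the numbering origin appears to be backbone sequence only.

The 393 bp insert, introduced by Gibson cloning, sits between a T7 promoter with the phage gene 10 ribosome binding site and a T7 terminator, so expression depends on a host supplying T7 RNA polymerase. The protein carries an N-terminal His6 tag, which matches the short His-tag hit just after the RBS. The annotation also flags a second His-type stretch and a fragment of a T7 gene 10B-derived solubility tag between the insert and the terminator. The record does not say whether these are translated, and they may be vector remnants.

Five substitutions define SpyDock. E77A prevents isopeptide bond formation, so SpyTag binding is reversible. S49C provides a cysteine for attachment to a solid support. A89P, Q97D and K108E improve SpyTag binding. The purified protein is intended to be immobilised as an affinity matrix for capturing and purifying SpyTag-fused proteins, the approach termed Spy&Go purification.
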