Features (pLannotate 1.2.2; 13 found; start..end, strand, type, name):
    192..210     +  promoter       T7 promoter: promoter for bacteriophage T7 RNA polymerase
    242..264     +  RBS            RBS: efficient ribosome binding site from bacteriophage T7 gene 10 (Olins and Rangwala, 1989)
    282..301     +  CDS            8xHis (fragment): 8xHis affinity tag
    726..743     +  CDS            9xHis (fragment): 9xHis affinity tag
    753..802     +  CDS            SET1 (fragment): solubility-enhancement tag derived from T7 phage gene 10B
    810..857     +  terminator     T7 terminator: transcription terminator for bacteriophage T7 RNA polymerase
    894..1322    +  rep_origin     f1 ori (sequence partly withheld): f1 bacteriophage origin of replication; arrow indicates direction of (+) strand synthesis
   1375..1479    +  promoter       AmpR promoter: bla
   1480..2340    +  CDS            AmpR: β-lactamase; bla; confers resistance to ampicillin, carbenicillin, and related antibiotics
   2511..3099    +  rep_origin     ori: high-copy-number ColE1/pMB1/pBR322/pUC origin of replication
   3285..3424    -  misc_feature   bom: basis of mobility region from pBR322
   3526..3717    -  CDS            rop: Rop protein, which maintains plasmids at low copy number; rop
   3734..80      +  CDS            YPB1_ECOLX (across the origin): Protein predicted: Swiss-Prot protein existence level 4. From Escherichia coli.
>Addgene plasmid #124618 | SpyDock | addgene full sequence | sequence record 243763 | Addgene NGS Result
TTCATGTTGTTGCTCAGGTCGCAGACGTTTTGCAGCAGCAGTCGCTTCACGTTCGCTCGCGTATCGGTGA
TTCATTCTGCTAACCAGTAAGGCAACCCCGCCAGCCTAGCCGGGTCCTCAACGACAGGAGCACGATCATG
CGCACCCGTGGCCAGGACCCAACGCTGCCCGAGATCTCGATCCCGCGAAATTAATACGACTCACTATAGG
GAGACCACAACGGTTTCCCTCTAGAAATAATTTTGTTTAACTTTAAGAAGGAGATATACATATGTCGTAC
TACCATCACCATCACCATCACGCCATGGTAACCACCTTATCAGGTTTATCAGGTGAGCAAGGTCCGTCCG
GTGATATGACAACTGAAGAAGATAGTGCTACCCATATTAAATTCTCAAAACGTGATGAGGACGGCCGTGA
GTTAGCTGGTGCAACTATGGAGTTGCGTGATTGCTCTGGTAAAACTATTAGTACATGGATTTCAGATGGA
CATGTGAAGGATTTCTACCTGTATCCAGGAAAATATACATTTGTCGCGACCGCAGCACCAGACGGTTATG
AGGTAGCAACTCCAATTACCTTTACAGTTAATGAGGACGGTCAGGTTACTGTAAATGGCGAAGCAACTGA
AGGTGACGCTCATACTGGATCCAGTGGTAGCTAAATGGTTGATGCTTGAGGATCCGAATTCGAGCTCCGT
CGACAAGCTTGCGGCCGCACTCGAGCACCACCACCACCACCACTGAGATCCGGCTGCTAACAAAGCCCGA
AAGGAAGCTGAGTTGGCTGCTGCCACCGCTGAGCAATAACTAGCATAACCCCTTGGGGCCTCTAAACGGG
TCTTGAGGGGTTTTTTGCTGAAAGGAGGAACTATATCCGGATTGGCGAATGGG
[124 nt withheld, positions 894-1017]
C
[91 nt withheld, positions 1019-1109]
A
[49 nt withheld, positions 1111-1159]
CCTTTGACGTTGGAGTCCACGTTCTTT
[37 nt withheld, positions 1187-1223]
ACCCTATCTCGGTCTATTCTTTTGATTTATAAGGGATTTTGCCGATTTCGGCCTATTGGTTAAAAAATGA
GCTGATTTAACAAAAATTTAACGCGAATTTTAACAAAATATTAACGCTTACAATTTAGGTGGCACTTTTC
GGGGAAATGTGCGCGGAACCCCTATTTGTTTATTTTTCTAAATACATTCAAATATGTATCCGCTCATGAG
ACAATAACCCTGGTAAATGCTTCAATAATATTGAAAAAGGAAGAGTATGAGTATTCAACATTTCCGTGTC
GCCCTTATTCCCTTTTTTGCGGCATTTTGCCTTCCTGTTTTTGCTCACCCAGAAACGCTGGTGAAAGTAA
AAGATGCTGAAGATCAGTTGGGTGCACGAGTGGGTTACATCGAACTGGATCTCAACAGCGGTAAGATCCT
TGAGAGTTTTCGCCCCGAAGAACGTTTTCCAATGATGAGCACTTTTAAAGTTCTGCTATGTGGCGCGGTA
TTATCCCGTATTGACGCCGGGCAAGAGCAACTCGGTCGCCGCATACACTATTCTCAGAATGACTTGGTTG
AGTACTCACCAGTCACAGAAAAGCATCTTACGGATGGCATGACAGTAAGAGAATTATGCAGTGCTGCCAT
AACCATGAGTGATAACACTGCGGCCAACTTACTTCTGACAACGATCGGAGGACCGAAGGAGCTAACCGCT
TTTTTGCACAACATGGGGGATCATGTAACTCGCCTTGATCGTTGGGAACCGGAGCTGAATGAAGCCATAC
CAAACGACGAGCGTGACACCACGATGCCTGCAGCAATGGCAACAACGTTGCGCAAACTATTAACTGGCGA
ACTACTTACTCTAGCTTCCCGGCAACAATTAATAGACTGGATGGAGGCGGATAAAGTTGCAGGACCACTT
CTGCGCTCGGCCCTTCCGGCTGGCTGGTTTATTGCTGATAAATCTGGAGCCGGTGAGCGTGGGTCTCGCG
GTATCATTGCAGCACTGGGGCCAGATGGTAAGCCCTCCCGTATCGTAGTTATCTACACGACGGGGAGTCA
GGCAACTATGGATGAACGAAATAGACAGATCGCTGAGATAGGTGCCTCACTGATTAAGCATTGGTAACTG
TCAGACCAAGTTTACTCATATATACTTTAGATTGATTTAAAACTTCATTTTTAATTTAAAAGGATCTAGG
TGAAGATCCTTTTTGATAATCTCATGACCAAAATCCCTTAACGTGAGTTTTCGTTCCACTGAGCGTCAGA
CCCCGTAGAAAAGATCAAAGGATCTTCTTGAGATCCTTTTTTTCTGCGCGTAATCTGCTGCTTGCAAACA
AAAAAACCACCGCTACCAGCGGTGGTTTGTTTGCCGGATCAAGAGCTACCAACTCTTTTTCCGAAGGTAA
CTGGCTTCAGCAGAGCGCAGATACCAAATACTGTCCTTCTAGTGTAGCCGTAGTTAGGCCACCACTTCAA
GAACTCTGTAGCACCGCCTACATACCTCGCTCTGCTAATCCTGTTACCAGTGGCTGCTGCCAGTGGCGAT
AAGTCGTGTCTTACCGGGTTGGACTCAAGACGATAGTTACCGGATAAGGCGCAGCGGTCGGGCTGAACGG
GGGGTTCGTGCACACAGCCCAGCTTGGAGCGAACGACCTACACCGAACTGAGATACCTACAGCGTGAGCT
ATGAGAAAGCGCCACGCTTCCCGAAGGGAGAAAGGCGGACAGGTATCCGGTAAGCGGCAGGGTCGGAACA
GGAGAGCGCACGAGGGAGCTTCCAGGGGGAAACGCCTGGTATCTTTATAGTCCTGTCGGGTTTCGCCACC
TCTGACTTGAGCGTCGATTTTTGTGATGCTCGTCAGGGGGGCGGAGCCTATGGAAAAACGCCAGCAACGC
GGCCTTTTTACGGTTCCTGGCCTTTTGCTGGCCTTTTGCTCACATGTTCTTTCCTGCGTTATCCCCTGAT
TCTGTGGATAACCGTATTACCGCCTTTGAGTGAGCTGATACCGCTCGCCGCAGCCGAACGACCGAGCGCA
GCGAGTCAGTGAGCGAGGAAGCGGAAGAGCGCCTGATGCGGTATTTTCTCCTTACGCATCTGTGCGGTAT
TTCACACCGCAATGGTGCACTCTCAGTACAATCTGCTCTGATGCCGCATAGTTAAGCCAGTATACACTCC
GCTATCGCTACGTGACTGGGTCATGGCTGCGCCCCGACACCCGCCAACACCCGCTGACGCGCCCTGACGG
GCTTGTCTGCTCCCGGCATCCGCTTACAGACAAGCTGTGACCGTCTCCGGGAGCTGCATGTGTCAGAGGT
TTTCACCGTCATCACCGAAACGCGCGAGGCAGCTGCGGTAAAGCTCATCAGCGTGGTCGTGAAGCGATTC
ACAGATGTCTGCCTGTTCATCCGCGTCCAGCTCGTTGAGCTTCTCCAGAAGCGTTAATGTCTGGCTTCTG
ATAAAGCGGGCCATGTTAAGGGCGGTTTTTTCCTGTTTGGTCACTGATGCCTCCGTGTAAGGGGGATTTC
TGTTCATGGGGGTAATGATACCGATGAAACGAGAGAGGATGCTCACGATACGGGTTACTGATGATGAACA
TGCCCGGTTACTGGAACGTTGTGAGGGTAAACAACTGGCGGTATGGATGCGGCGGGACCAGAGAAAAATC
ACTCAGGGTCAATGCCAGCGCTTCGTTAATACAGATGTAGGTGTTCCACAGGGTAGCCAGCAGCATCCTG
CGATGCAGATCCGGAACATAATGGTGCAGGGCGCTGACTTCCGCGTTTCCAGACTTTACGAAACACGGAA
ACCGAAGACCA
