>Addgene plasmid #124618 | SpyDock | depositor partial sequence | sequence record 238190 | SpyDock (393 bp)
ATGTCGTACTACCATCACCATCACCATCACGCCATGGTAACCACCTTATCAGGTTTATCAGGTGAGCAAG
GTCCGTCCGGTGATATGACAACTGAAGAAGATAGTGCTACCCATATTAAATTCTCAAAACGTGATGAGGA
CGGCCGTGAGTTAGCTGGTGCAACTATGGAGTTGCGTGATTGCTCTGGTAAAACTATTAGTACATGGATT
TCAGATGGACATGTGAAGGATTTCTACCTGTATCCAGGAAAATATACATTTGTCGCGACCGCAGCACCAG
ACGGTTATGAGGTAGCAACTCCAATTACCTTTACAGTTAATGAGGACGGTCAGGTTACTGTAAATGGCGA
AGCAACTGAAGGTGACGCTCATACTGGATCCAGTGGTAGCTAA
